>Addgene plasmid #127137 | pLENTI_RPS10_K139R | addgene full sequence | sequence record 251553 | Addgene NGS Result
CATATATGGAGTTCCGCGTTACATAACTTACGGTAAATGGCCCGCCTGGCTGACCGCCCAACGACCCCCG
CCCATTGACGTCAATAATGACGTATGTTCCCATAGTAACGCCAATAGGGACTTTCCATTGACGTCAATGG
GTGGAGTATTTACGGTAAACTGCCCACTTGGCAGTACATCAAGTGTATCATATGCCAAGTCCGCCCCCTA
TTGACGTCAATGACGGTAAATGGCCCGCCTGGCATTATGCCCAGTACATGACCTTACGGGACTTTCCTAC
TTGGCAGTACATCTACGTATTAGTCATCGCTATTACCATGGTGATGCGGTTTTGGCAGTACACCAATGGG
CGTGGATAGCGGTTTGACTCACGGGGATTTCCAAGTCTCCACCCCATTGACGTCAATGGGAGTTTGTTTT
GGCACCAAAATCAACGGGACTTTCCAAAATGTCGTAATAACCCCGCCCCGTTGACGCAAATGGGCGGTAG
GCGTGTACGGTGGGAGGTCTATATAAGCAGAGCTCGTTTAGTGAACCGTCAGAATTTTGTAATACGACTC
ACTATAGGGCGGCCGGGAATTCGTCGACTGGATCCGGTACCGAGGAGATCTGCCGCCGCGATCGCCGGCG
CGCCATGTTGATGCCTAAGAAGAACCGGATTGCCATTTATGAACTCCTTTTTAAGGAGGGAGTCATGGTG
GCCAGGAAGGATGTCCACATGCCTAAGCACCCGGAGCTGGCAGACAAGAATGTGCCCAACCTTCATGTCA
TGAAGGCCATGCAGTCTCTCAAGTCCCGAGGCTACGTGAAGGAACAGTTTGCCTGGAGACATTTCTACTG
GTACCTTACCAATGAGGGTATCCAGTATCTCCGTGATTACCTTCATCTGCCCCCGGAGATTGTGCCTGCC
ACCCTACGCCGTAGCCGTCCAGAGACTGGCAGGCCTCGGCCTAAAGGTCTGGAGGGTGAGCGACCTGCGA
GACTCACAAGAGGGGAAGCTGACAGAGATACCTACAGACGGAGTGCTGTGCCACCTGGTGCCGACAAGAG
AGCCGAGGCTGGGGCTGGGTCAGCAACCGAATTCCAGTTTAGAGGCGGATTTGGTCGTGGACGTGGTCAG
CCACCTCAGACGCGTACGCGGCCGCTCGAGCAGAAACTCATCTCAGAAGAGGATCTGGCAGCAAATGATA
TCCTGGATTACAAGGATGACGACGATAAGGTTTAAACCTAGGCGTAGCGGCCGCAAATTCCGCCCCTCTC
CCTCCCCCCCCCCTAACGTTACTGGCCGAAGCCGCTTGGAATAAGGCCGGTGTGCGTTTGTCTATATGTT
ATTTTCCACCATATTGCCGTCTTTTGGCAATGTGAGGGCCCGGAAACCTGGCCCTGTCTTCTTGACGAGC
ATTCCTAGGGGTCTTTCCCCTCTCGCCAAAGGAATGCAAGGTCTGTTGAATGTCGTGAAGGAAGCAGTTC
CTCTGGAAGCTTCTTGAAGACAAACAACGTCTGTAGCGACCCTTTGCAGGCAGCGGAACCCCCCACCTGG
CGACAGGTGCCTCTGCGGCCAAAAGCCACGTGTATAAGATACACCTGCAAAGGCGGCACAACCCCAGTGC
CACGTTGTGAGTTGGATAGTTGTGGAAAGAGTCAAATGGCTCTCCTCAAGCGTATTCAACAAGGGGCTGA
AGGATGCCCAGAAGGTACCCCATTGTATGGGATCTGATCTGGGGCCTCGGTGCACATGCTTTACATGTGT
TTAGTCGAGGTTAAAAAAACGTCTAGGCCCCCCGAACCACGGGGACGTGGTTTTCCTTTGAAAAACACGA
TGATAATATGACCGAGTACAAGCCCACGGTGCGCCTCGCCACCCGCGACGACGTCCCCCGGGCAGTACGC
ACCCTCGCCGCCGCGTTCGCCGACTACCCCGCCACGCGCCACACCGTCGATCCAGACCGCCACATCGAGC
GGGTCACCGAGCTGCAAGAACTCTTCCTCACGCGCGTCGGGCTCGACATCGGCAAGGTGTGGGTCGCGGA
CGACGGCGCCGCGGTGGCGGTCTGGACCACGCCGGAGAGCGTCGAAGCGGGGGCGGTGTTCGCCGAGATC
GGCCCGCGCATGGCCGAGTTGAGCGGTTCCCGGCTGGCCGCGCAGCAACAGATGGAAGGCCTCCTGGCGC
CGCACCGGCCCAAGGAGCCCGCGTGGTTCCTGGCCACCGTCGGCGTCTCGCCCGACCACCAGGGCAAGGG
TCTGGGCAGCGCCGTCGTGCTCCCCGGAGTGGAGGCGGCCGAGCGCGCCGGGGTGCCCGCCTTCCTGGAG
ACCTCCGCGCCCCGCAACCTCCCCTTCTACGAGCGGCTCGGCTTCACCGTCACCGCCGACGTCGAGGTGC
CCGAAGGACCGCGCACCTGGTGCATGACCCGCAAGCCCGGTGCCTGATGTACAAGTAGGATTCGTCGAGG
GACCTAATAACTTCGTATAGCATACATTATACGAAGTTATACATGTTTAAGGGTTCCGGTTCCACTAGGT
ACAATTCGATATCAAGCTTATCGATAATCAACCTCTGGATTACAAAATTTGTGAAAGATTGACTGGTATT
CTTAACTATGTTGCTCCTTTTACGCTATGTGGATACGCTGCTTTAATGCCTTTGTATCATGCTATTGCTT
CCCGTATGGCTTTCATTTTCTCCTCCTTGTATAAATCCTGGTTGCTGTCTCTTTATGAGGAGTTGTGGCC
CGTTGTCAGGCAACGTGGCGTGGTGTGCACTGTGTTTGCTGACGCAACCCCCACTGGTTGGGGCATTGCC
ACCACCTGTCAGCTCCTTTCCGGGACTTTCGCTTTCCCCCTCCCTATTGCCACGGCGGAACTCATCGCCG
CCTGCCTTGCCCGCTGCTGGACAGGGGCTCGGCTGTTGGGCACTGACAATTCCGTGGTGTTGTCGGGGAA
ATCATCGTCCTTTCCTTGGCTGCTCGCCTGTGTTGCCACCTGGATTCTGCGCGGGACGTCCTTCTGCTAC
GTCCCTTCGGCCCTCAATCCAGCGGACCTTCCTTCCCGCGGCCTGCTGCCGGCTCTGCGGCCTCTTCCGC
GTCTTCGCCTTCGCCCTCAGACGAGTCGGATCTCCCTTTGGGCCGCCTCCCCGCATCGATACCGTCGACC
TCGATCGAGACCTAGAAAAACATGGAGCAATCACAAGTAGCAATACAGCAGCTACCAATGCTGATTGTGC
CTGGCTAGAAGCACAAGAGGAGGAGGAGGTGGGTTTTCCAGTCACACCTCAGGTACCTTTAAGACCAATG
ACTTACAAGGCAGCTGTAGATCTTAGCCACTTTTTAAAAGAAAAGGGGGGACTGGAAGGGCTAATTCACT
CCCAACGAAGACAAGATATCCTTGATCTGTGGATCTACCACACACAAGGCTACTTCCCTGATTGGCAGAA
CTACACACCAGGGCCAGGGATCAGATATCCACTGACCTTTGGATGGTGCTACAAGCTAGTACCAGTTGAG
CAAGAGAAGGTAGAAGAAGCCAATGAAGGAGAGAACACCCGCTTGTTACACCCTGTGAGCCTGCATGGGA
TGGATGACCCGGAGAGAGAAGTATTAGAGTGGAGGTTTGACAGCCGCCTAGCATTTCATCACATGGCCCG
AGAGCTGCATCCGGACTGTACTGGGTCTCTCTGGTTAGACCAGATCTGAGCCTGGGAGCTCTCTGGCTAA
CTAGGGAACCCACTGCTTAAGCCTCAATAAAGCTTGCCTTGAGTGCTTCAAGTAGTGTGTGCCCGTCTGT
TGTGTGACTCTGGTAACTAGAGATCCCTCAGACCCTTTTAGTCAGTGTGGAAAATCTCTAGCAGCATGTG
AGCAAAAGGCCAGCAAAAGGCCAGGAACCGTAAAAAGGCCGCGTTGCTGGCGTTTTTCCATAGGCTCCGC
CCCCCTGACGAGCATCACAAAAATCGACGCTCAAGTCAGAGGTGGCGAAACCCGACAGGACTATAAAGAT
ACCAGGCGTTTCCCCCTGGAAGCTCCCTCGTGCGCTCTCCTGTTCCGACCCTGCCGCTTACCGGATACCT
GTCCGCCTTTCTCCCTTCGGGAAGCGTGGCGCTTTCTCATAGCTCACGCTGTAGGTATCTCAGTTCGGTG
TAGGTCGTTCGCTCCAAGCTGGGCTGTGTGCACGAACCCCCCGTTCAGCCCGACCGCTGCGCCTTATCCG
GTAACTATCGTCTTGAGTCCAACCCGGTAAGACACGACTTATCGCCACTGGCAGCAGCCACTGGTAACAG
GATTAGCAGAGCGAGGTATGTAGGCGGTGCTACAGAGTTCTTGAAGTGGTGGCCTAACTACGGCTACACT
AGAAGAACAGTATTTGGTATCTGCGCTCTGCTGAAGCCAGTTACCTTCGGAAAAAGAGTTGGTAGCTCTT
GATCCGGCAAACAAACCACCGCTGGTAGCGGTGGTTTTTTTGTTTGCAAGCAGCAGATTACGCGCAGAAA
AAAAGGATCTCAAGAAGATCCTTTGATCTTTTCTACGGGGTCTGACGCTCAGTGGAACGAAAACTCACGT
TAAGGGATTTTGGTCATGATTACGCCCCGCCCTGCCACTCATCGCAGTACTGTTGTAATTCATTAAGCAT
TCTGCCGACATGGAAGCCATCACAAACGGCATGATGAACCTGAATCGCCAGCGGCATCAGCACCTTGTCG
CCTTGCGTATAATATTTGCCCATGGTGAAAACGGGGGCGAAGAAGTTGTCCATATTGGCCACGTTTAAAT
CAAAACTGGTGAAACTCACCCAGGGATTGGCTGAGACGAAAAACATATTCTCAATAAACCCTTTAGGGAA
ATAGGCCAGGTTTTCACCGTAACACGCCACATCTTGCGAATATATGTGTAGAAACTGCCGGAAATCGTCG
TGGTATTCACTCCAGAGCGATGAAAACGTTTCAGTTTGCTCATGGAAAACGGTGTAACAAGGGTGAACAC
TATCCCATATCACCAGCTCACCGTCTTTCATTGCCATACGGAACTCCGGATGAGCATTCATCAGGCGGGC
AAGAATGTGAATAAAGGCCGGATAAAACTTGTGCTTATTTTTCTTTACGGTCTTTAAAAAGGCCGTAATA
TCCAGCTGAACGGTCTGGTTATAGGTACATTGAGCAACTGACTGAAATGCCTCAAAATGTTCTTTACGAT
GCCATTGGGATATATCAACGGTGGTATATCCAGTGATTTTTTTCTCCATACTCTTCCTTTTTCAATATTA
TTGAAGCATTTATCAGGGTTATTGTCTCATGAGCGGATACATATTTGAATGTATTTAGAAAAATAAACAA
ATAGGGGTTCCGCGCACATTTCCCCGAAAAGTGCCACCTGACGTCGACGGATCGGGAGATCTCCCGATCC
CCTATGGTGCACTCTCAGTACAATCTGCTCTGATGCCGCATAGTTAAGCCAGTATCTGCTCCCTGCTTGT
GTGTTGGAGGTCGCTGAGTAGTGCGCGAGCAAAATTTAAGCTACAACAAGGCAAGGCTTGACCGACAATT
GCATGAAGAATCTGCTTAGGGTTAGGCGTTTTGCGCTGCTTCGCGATGTACGGGCCAGATATCGCGTTGA
CATTGATTATTGACTAGTTATTAATAGTAATCAATTACGGGGTCATTAGTTCATAGCCCATATATGGAGT
TCCGCGTTACATAACTTACGGTAAATGGCCCGCCTGGCTGACCGCCCAACGACCCCCGCCCATTGACGTC
AATAATGACGTATGTTCCCATAGTAACGCCAATAGGGACTTTCCATTGACGTCAATGGGTGGAGTATTTA
CGGTAAACTGCCCACTTGGCAGTACATCAAGTGTATCATATGCCAAGTACGCCCCCTATTGACGTCAATG
ACGGTAAATGGCCCGCCTGGCATTATGCCCAGTACATGACCTTATGGGACTTTCCTACTTGGCAGTACAT
CTACGTATTAGTCATCGCTATTACCATGGTGATGCGGTTTTGGCAGTACATCAATGGGCGTGGATAGCGG
TTTGACTCACGGGGATTTCCAAGTCTCCACCCCATTGACGTCAATGGGAGTTTGTTTTGGCACCAAAATC
AACGGGACTTTCCAAAATGTCGTAACAACTCCGCCCCATTGACGCAAATGGGCGGTAGGCGTGTACGGTG
GGAGGTCTATATAAGCAGCGCGTTTTGCCTGTACTGGGTCTCTCTGGTTAGACCAGATCTGAGCCTGGGA
GCTCTCTGGCTAACTAGGGAACCCACTGCTTAAGCCTCAATAAAGCTTGCCTTGAGTGCTTCAAGTAGTG
TGTGCCCGTCTGTTGTGTGACTCTGGTAACTAGAGATCCCTCAGACCCTTTTAGTCAGTGTGGAAAATCT
CTAGCAGTGGCGCCCGAACAGGGACTTGAAAGCGAAAGGGAAACCAGAGGAGCTCTCTCGACGCAGGACT
CGGCTTGCTGAAGCGCGCACGGCAAGAGGCGAGGGGCGGCGACTGGTGAGTACGCCAAAAATTTTGACTA
GCGGAGGCTAGAAGGAGAGAGATGGGTGCGAGAGCGTCAGTATTAAGCGGGGGAGAATTAGATCGCGATG
GGAAAAAATTCGGTTAAGGCCAGGGGGAAAGAAAAAATATAAATTAAAACATATAGTATGGGCAAGCAGG
GAGCTAGAACGATTCGCAGTTAATCCTGGCCTGTTAGAAACATCAGAAGGCTGTAGACAAATACTGGGAC
AGCTACAACCATCCCTTCAGACAGGATCAGAAGAACTTAGATCATTATATAATACAGTAGCAACCCTCTA
TTGTGTGCATCAAAGGATAGAGATAAAAGACACCAAGGAAGCTTTAGACAAGATAGAGGAAGAGCAAAAC
AAAAGTAAGACCACCGCACAGCAAGCGGCCGGCCGCTGATCTTCAGACCTGGAGGAGGAGATATGAGGGA
CAATTGGAGAAGTGAATTATATAAATATAAAGTAGTAAAAATTGAACCATTAGGAGTAGCACCCACCAAG
GCAAAGAGAAGAGTGGTGCAGAGAGAAAAAAGAGCAGTGGGAATAGGAGCTTTGTTCCTTGGGTTCTTGG
GAGCAGCAGGAAGCACTATGGGCGCAGCGTCAATGACGCTGACGGTACAGGCCAGACAATTATTGTCTGG
TATAGTGCAGCAGCAGAACAATTTGCTGAGGGCTATTGAGGCGCAACAGCATCTGTTGCAACTCACAGTC
TGGGGCATCAAGCAGCTCCAGGCAAGAATCCTGGCTGTGGAAAGATACCTAAAGGATCAACAGCTCCTGG
GGATTTGGGGTTGCTCTGGAAAACTCATTTGCACCACTGCTGTGCCTTGGAATGCTAGTTGGAGTAATAA
ATCTCTGGAACAGATTTGGAATCACACGACCTGGATGGAGTGGGACAGAGAAATTAACAATTACACAAGC
TTAATACACTCCTTAATTGAAGAATCGCAAAACCAGCAAGAAAAGAATGAACAAGAATTATTGGAATTAG
ATAAATGGGCAAGTTTGTGGAATTGGTTTAACATAACAAATTGGCTGTGGTATATAAAATTATTCATAAT
GATAGTAGGAGGCTTGGTAGGTTTAAGAATAGTTTTTGCTGTACTTTCTATAGTGAATAGAGTTAGGCAG
GGATATTCACCATTATCGTTTCAGACCCACCTCCCAACCCCGAGGGGACCCGACAGGCCCGAAGGAATAG
AAGAAGAAGGTGGAGAGAGAGACAGAGACAGATCCATTCGATTAGTGAACGGATCGGCACTGCGTGCGCC
AATTCTGCAGACAAATGGCAGTATTCATCCACAATTTTAAAAGAAAAGGGGGGATTGGGGGGTACAGTGC
AGGGGAAAGAATAGTAGACATAATAGCAACAGACATACAAACTAAAGAATTACAAAAACAAATTACAAAA
ATTCAAAATTTTCGGGTTTATTACAGGGACAGCAGAGATCCAGTTTGGTTAGTACCGGGCCCGCTCTAGA
CATGTCCAATATGACCGCCATGTTGACATTGATTATTGACTAGTTATTAATAGTAATCAATTACGGGGTC
ATTAGTTCATAGCC
Features (pLannotate 1.2.2; 25 found; start..end, strand, type, name):
    322..521     +  promoter       CMV promoter: human cytomegalovirus (CMV) immediate early promoter
    550..568     +  promoter       T7 promoter: promoter for bacteriophage T7 RNA polymerase
    635..1129    +  CDS            RPS10: RS10_HUMAN - Experimental evidence at protein level: Swiss-Prot protein existence level 1. Component of the 40S ribosomal subunit. From Homo sapiens (Human).
   1196..1220    +  CDS            3xFLAG (fragment): three tandem FLAG® epitope tags
   1364..1826    +  misc_feature   IRES: internal ribosome entry site (IRES) of the encephalomyocarditis virus (EMCV)
   1828..2427    +  CDS            PuroR: puromycin N-acetyltransferase; pac from Streptomyces alboniger; confers resistance to puromycin
   2457..2490    +  protein_bind   loxP: Cre-mediated recombination occurs in the 8-bp core sequence (GCATACAT). Cre recombinase
   2523..2546    +  misc_feature   MCS (fragment): pBluescript multiple cloning site
   2546..3134    +  misc_feature   WPRE: woodchuck hepatitis virus posttranscriptional regulatory element
   3135..3154    +  misc_feature   MCS (fragment): pBluescript multiple cloning site
   3156..3656    +  CDS            nef (fragment): NEF_HV1LA - Experimental evidence at protein level: Swiss-Prot protein existence level 1. Extracellular Nef protein targets CD4(+) T-lymphocytes for apoptosis by interacting with CXCR4 surface receptors. From Human immunodeficiency virus type 1 group M subtype B (isolate Lai) (HIV-1).
   3663..3843    +  LTR            5' LTR (truncated): truncated 5' long terminal repeat (LTR) from HIV-1
   3905..4493    -  rep_origin     ori: high-copy-number ColE1/pMB1/pBR322/pUC origin of replication
   4573..5229    -  CDS            cat: CAT_ECOLX - Experimental evidence at protein level: Swiss-Prot protein existence level 1. This enzyme is an effector of chloramphenicol resistance in bacteria. From Escherichia coli. This protein is used as a marker in many commonly used cloning vectors, such as pACYC184.
   5230..5334    -  promoter       AmpR promoter: bla
   5393..5445    -  misc_feature   bom (fragment): basis of mobility region from pBR322
   5599..5978    +  enhancer       CMV enhancer: human cytomegalovirus immediate early enhancer
   5979..6178    +  promoter       CMV promoter: human cytomegalovirus (CMV) immediate early promoter
   6196..6376    +  LTR            5' LTR (truncated): truncated 5' long terminal repeat (LTR) from HIV-1
   6423..6548    +  misc_feature   HIV-1 Ψ: packaging signal of human immunodeficiency virus type 1
   6532..6870    +  CDS            HIV-1 gag (fragment): gag protein from human immunodeficiency virus 1; gag
   7045..7278    +  misc_feature   RRE: The Rev response element (RRE) of HIV-1 allows for Rev-dependent mRNA export from the nucleus to the cytoplasm.
   7655..7755    +  CDS            Rev (fragment): human immunodeficiency virus 1 (HIV-1) Rev protein; rev; enhances nuclear export of unspliced and incompletely spliced viral mRNAs
   7805..7922    +  misc_feature   cPPT/CTS: central polypurine tract and central termination sequence of HIV-1
   8005..320     +  enhancer       CMV enhancer (across the origin): human cytomegalovirus immediate early enhancer
