>Addgene plasmid #127137 | pLENTI_RPS10_K139R | depositor full sequence | sequence record 252846 | Author sequence
GTCGACGGATCGGGAGATCTCCCGATCCCCTATGGTGCACTCTCAGTACAATCTGCTCTGATGCCGCATA
GTTAAGCCAGTATCTGCTCCCTGCTTGTGTGTTGGAGGTCGCTGAGTAGTGCGCGAGCAAAATTTAAGCT
ACAACAAGGCAAGGCTTGACCGACAATTGCATGAAGAATCTGCTTAGGGTTAGGCGTTTTGCGCTGCTTC
GCGATGTACGGGCCAGATATCGCGTTGACATTGATTATTGACTAGTTATTAATAGTAATCAATTACGGGG
TCATTAGTTCATAGCCCATATATGGAGTTCCGCGTTACATAACTTACGGTAAATGGCCCGCCTGGCTGAC
CGCCCAACGACCCCCGCCCATTGACGTCAATAATGACGTATGTTCCCATAGTAACGCCAATAGGGACTTT
CCATTGACGTCAATGGGTGGAGTATTTACGGTAAACTGCCCACTTGGCAGTACATCAAGTGTATCATATG
CCAAGTACGCCCCCTATTGACGTCAATGACGGTAAATGGCCCGCCTGGCATTATGCCCAGTACATGACCT
TATGGGACTTTCCTACTTGGCAGTACATCTACGTATTAGTCATCGCTATTACCATGGTGATGCGGTTTTG
GCAGTACATCAATGGGCGTGGATAGCGGTTTGACTCACGGGGATTTCCAAGTCTCCACCCCATTGACGTC
AATGGGAGTTTGTTTTGGCACCAAAATCAACGGGACTTTCCAAAATGTCGTAACAACTCCGCCCCATTGA
CGCAAATGGGCGGTAGGCGTGTACGGTGGGAGGTCTATATAAGCAGCGCGTTTTGCCTGTACTGGGTCTC
TCTGGTTAGACCAGATCTGAGCCTGGGAGCTCTCTGGCTAACTAGGGAACCCACTGCTTAAGCCTCAATA
AAGCTTGCCTTGAGTGCTTCAAGTAGTGTGTGCCCGTCTGTTGTGTGACTCTGGTAACTAGAGATCCCTC
AGACCCTTTTAGTCAGTGTGGAAAATCTCTAGCAGTGGCGCCCGAACAGGGACTTGAAAGCGAAAGGGAA
ACCAGAGGAGCTCTCTCGACGCAGGACTCGGCTTGCTGAAGCGCGCACGGCAAGAGGCGAGGGGCGGCGA
CTGGTGAGTACGCCAAAAATTTTGACTAGCGGAGGCTAGAAGGAGAGAGATGGGTGCGAGAGCGTCAGTA
TTAAGCGGGGGAGAATTAGATCGCGATGGGAAAAAATTCGGTTAAGGCCAGGGGGAAAGAAAAAATATAA
ATTAAAACATATAGTATGGGCAAGCAGGGAGCTAGAACGATTCGCAGTTAATCCTGGCCTGTTAGAAACA
TCAGAAGGCTGTAGACAAATACTGGGACAGCTACAACCATCCCTTCAGACAGGATCAGAAGAACTTAGAT
CATTATATAATACAGTAGCAACCCTCTATTGTGTGCATCAAAGGATAGAGATAAAAGACACCAAGGAAGC
TTTAGACAAGATAGAGGAAGAGCAAAACAAAAGTAAGACCACCGCACAGCAAGCGGCCGGCCGCTGATCT
TCAGACCTGGAGGAGGAGATATGAGGGACAATTGGAGAAGTGAATTATATAAATATAAAGTAGTAAAAAT
TGAACCATTAGGAGTAGCACCCACCAAGGCAAAGAGAAGAGTGGTGCAGAGAGAAAAAAGAGCAGTGGGA
ATAGGAGCTTTGTTCCTTGGGTTCTTGGGAGCAGCAGGAAGCACTATGGGCGCAGCGTCAATGACGCTGA
CGGTACAGGCCAGACAATTATTGTCTGGTATAGTGCAGCAGCAGAACAATTTGCTGAGGGCTATTGAGGC
GCAACAGCATCTGTTGCAACTCACAGTCTGGGGCATCAAGCAGCTCCAGGCAAGAATCCTGGCTGTGGAA
AGATACCTAAAGGATCAACAGCTCCTGGGGATTTGGGGTTGCTCTGGAAAACTCATTTGCACCACTGCTG
TGCCTTGGAATGCTAGTTGGAGTAATAAATCTCTGGAACAGATTTGGAATCACACGACCTGGATGGAGTG
GGACAGAGAAATTAACAATTACACAAGCTTAATACACTCCTTAATTGAAGAATCGCAAAACCAGCAAGAA
AAGAATGAACAAGAATTATTGGAATTAGATAAATGGGCAAGTTTGTGGAATTGGTTTAACATAACAAATT
GGCTGTGGTATATAAAATTATTCATAATGATAGTAGGAGGCTTGGTAGGTTTAAGAATAGTTTTTGCTGT
ACTTTCTATAGTGAATAGAGTTAGGCAGGGATATTCACCATTATCGTTTCAGACCCACCTCCCAACCCCG
AGGGGACCCGACAGGCCCGAAGGAATAGAAGAAGAAGGTGGAGAGAGAGACAGAGACAGATCCATTCGAT
TAGTGAACGGATCGGCACTGCGTGCGCCAATTCTGCAGACAAATGGCAGTATTCATCCACAATTTTAAAA
GAAAAGGGGGGATTGGGGGGTACAGTGCAGGGGAAAGAATAGTAGACATAATAGCAACAGACATACAAAC
TAAAGAATTACAAAAACAAATTACAAAAATTCAAAATTTTCGGGTTTATTACAGGGACAGCAGAGATCCA
GTTTGGTTAGTACCGGGCCCGCTCTAGACATGTCCAATATGACCGCCATGTTGACATTGATTATTGACTA
GTTATTAATAGTAATCAATTACGGGGTCATTAGTTCATAGCCCATATATGGAGTTCCGCGTTACATAACT
TACGGTAAATGGCCCGCCTGGCTGACCGCCCAACGACCCCCGCCCATTGACGTCAATAATGACGTATGTT
CCCATAGTAACGCCAATAGGGACTTTCCATTGACGTCAATGGGTGGAGTATTTACGGTAAACTGCCCACT
TGGCAGTACATCAAGTGTATCATATGCCAAGTCCGCCCCCTATTGACGTCAATGACGGTAAATGGCCCGC
CTGGCATTATGCCCAGTACATGACCTTACGGGACTTTCCTACTTGGCAGTACATCTACGTATTAGTCATC
GCTATTACCATGGTGATGCGGTTTTGGCAGTACACCAATGGGCGTGGATAGCGGTTTGACTCACGGGGAT
TTCCAAGTCTCCACCCCATTGACGTCAATGGGAGTTTGTTTTGGCACCAAAATCAACGGGACTTTCCAAA
ATGTCGTAATAACCCCGCCCCGTTGACGCAAATGGGCGGTAGGCGTGTACGGTGGGAGGTCTATATAAGC
AGAGCTCGTTTAGTGAACCGTCAGAATTTTGTAATACGACTCACTATAGGGCGGCCGGGAATTCGTCGAC
TGGATCCGGTACCGAGGAGATCTGCCGCCGCGATCGCCGGCGCGCCATGTTGATGCCTAAGAAGAACCGG
ATTGCCATTTATGAACTCCTTTTTAAGGAGGGAGTCATGGTGGCCAGGAAGGATGTCCACATGCCTAAGC
ACCCGGAGCTGGCAGACAAGAATGTGCCCAACCTTCATGTCATGAAGGCCATGCAGTCTCTCAAGTCCCG
AGGCTACGTGAAGGAACAGTTTGCCTGGAGACATTTCTACTGGTACCTTACCAATGAGGGTATCCAGTAT
CTCCGTGATTACCTTCATCTGCCCCCGGAGATTGTGCCTGCCACCCTACGCCGTAGCCGTCCAGAGACTG
GCAGGCCTCGGCCTAAAGGTCTGGAGGGTGAGCGACCTGCGAGACTCACAAGAGGGGAAGCTGACAGAGA
TACCTACAGACGGAGTGCTGTGCCACCTGGTGCCGACAAGAGAGCCGAGGCTGGGGCTGGGTCAGCAACC
GAATTCCAGTTTAGAGGCGGATTTGGTCGTGGACGTGGTCAGCCACCTCAGACGCGTACGCGGCCGCTCG
AGCAGAAACTCATCTCAGAAGAGGATCTGGCAGCAAATGATATCCTGGATTACAAGGATGACGACGATAA
GGTTTAAACCTAGGCGTAGCGGCCGCAAATTCCGCCCCTCTCCCTCCCCCCCCCCTAACGTTACTGGCCG
AAGCCGCTTGGAATAAGGCCGGTGTGCGTTTGTCTATATGTTATTTTCCACCATATTGCCGTCTTTTGGC
AATGTGAGGGCCCGGAAACCTGGCCCTGTCTTCTTGACGAGCATTCCTAGGGGTCTTTCCCCTCTCGCCA
AAGGAATGCAAGGTCTGTTGAATGTCGTGAAGGAAGCAGTTCCTCTGGAAGCTTCTTGAAGACAAACAAC
GTCTGTAGCGACCCTTTGCAGGCAGCGGAACCCCCCACCTGGCGACAGGTGCCTCTGCGGCCAAAAGCCA
CGTGTATAAGATACACCTGCAAAGGCGGCACAACCCCAGTGCCACGTTGTGAGTTGGATAGTTGTGGAAA
GAGTCAAATGGCTCTCCTCAAGCGTATTCAACAAGGGGCTGAAGGATGCCCAGAAGGTACCCCATTGTAT
GGGATCTGATCTGGGGCCTCGGTGCACATGCTTTACATGTGTTTAGTCGAGGTTAAAAAAACGTCTAGGC
CCCCCGAACCACGGGGACGTGGTTTTCCTTTGAAAAACACGATGATAATATGACCGAGTACAAGCCCACG
GTGCGCCTCGCCACCCGCGACGACGTCCCCCGGGCAGTACGCACCCTCGCCGCCGCGTTCGCCGACTACC
CCGCCACGCGCCACACCGTCGATCCAGACCGCCACATCGAGCGGGTCACCGAGCTGCAAGAACTCTTCCT
CACGCGCGTCGGGCTCGACATCGGCAAGGTGTGGGTCGCGGACGACGGCGCCGCGGTGGCGGTCTGGACC
ACGCCGGAGAGCGTCGAAGCGGGGGCGGTGTTCGCCGAGATCGGCCCGCGCATGGCCGAGTTGAGCGGTT
CCCGGCTGGCCGCGCAGCAACAGATGGAAGGCCTCCTGGCGCCGCACCGGCCCAAGGAGCCCGCGTGGTT
CCTGGCCACCGTCGGCGTCTCGCCCGACCACCAGGGCAAGGGTCTGGGCAGCGCCGTCGTGCTCCCCGGA
GTGGAGGCGGCCGAGCGCGCCGGGGTGCCCGCCTTCCTGGAGACCTCCGCGCCCCGCAACCTCCCCTTCT
ACGAGCGGCTCGGCTTCACCGTCACCGCCGACGTCGAGGTGCCCGAAGGACCGCGCACCTGGTGCATGAC
CCGCAAGCCCGGTGCCTGATGTACAAGTAGGATTCGTCGAGGGACCTAATAACTTCGTATAGCATACATT
ATACGAAGTTATACATGTTTAAGGGTTCCGGTTCCACTAGGTACAATTCGATATCAAGCTTATCGATAAT
CAACCTCTGGATTACAAAATTTGTGAAAGATTGACTGGTATTCTTAACTATGTTGCTCCTTTTACGCTAT
GTGGATACGCTGCTTTAATGCCTTTGTATCATGCTATTGCTTCCCGTATGGCTTTCATTTTCTCCTCCTT
GTATAAATCCTGGTTGCTGTCTCTTTATGAGGAGTTGTGGCCCGTTGTCAGGCAACGTGGCGTGGTGTGC
ACTGTGTTTGCTGACGCAACCCCCACTGGTTGGGGCATTGCCACCACCTGTCAGCTCCTTTCCGGGACTT
TCGCTTTCCCCCTCCCTATTGCCACGGCGGAACTCATCGCCGCCTGCCTTGCCCGCTGCTGGACAGGGGC
TCGGCTGTTGGGCACTGACAATTCCGTGGTGTTGTCGGGGAAATCATCGTCCTTTCCTTGGCTGCTCGCC
TGTGTTGCCACCTGGATTCTGCGCGGGACGTCCTTCTGCTACGTCCCTTCGGCCCTCAATCCAGCGGACC
TTCCTTCCCGCGGCCTGCTGCCGGCTCTGCGGCCTCTTCCGCGTCTTCGCCTTCGCCCTCAGACGAGTCG
GATCTCCCTTTGGGCCGCCTCCCCGCATCGATACCGTCGACCTCGATCGAGACCTAGAAAAACATGGAGC
AATCACAAGTAGCAATACAGCAGCTACCAATGCTGATTGTGCCTGGCTAGAAGCACAAGAGGAGGAGGAG
GTGGGTTTTCCAGTCACACCTCAGGTACCTTTAAGACCAATGACTTACAAGGCAGCTGTAGATCTTAGCC
ACTTTTTAAAAGAAAAGGGGGGACTGGAAGGGCTAATTCACTCCCAACGAAGACAAGATATCCTTGATCT
GTGGATCTACCACACACAAGGCTACTTCCCTGATTGGCAGAACTACACACCAGGGCCAGGGATCAGATAT
CCACTGACCTTTGGATGGTGCTACAAGCTAGTACCAGTTGAGCAAGAGAAGGTAGAAGAAGCCAATGAAG
GAGAGAACACCCGCTTGTTACACCCTGTGAGCCTGCATGGGATGGATGACCCGGAGAGAGAAGTATTAGA
GTGGAGGTTTGACAGCCGCCTAGCATTTCATCACATGGCCCGAGAGCTGCATCCGGACTGTACTGGGTCT
CTCTGGTTAGACCAGATCTGAGCCTGGGAGCTCTCTGGCTAACTAGGGAACCCACTGCTTAAGCCTCAAT
AAAGCTTGCCTTGAGTGCTTCAAGTAGTGTGTGCCCGTCTGTTGTGTGACTCTGGTAACTAGAGATCCCT
CAGACCCTTTTAGTCAGTGTGGAAAATCTCTAGCAGCATGTGAGCAAAAGGCCAGCAAAAGGCCAGGAAC
CGTAAAAAGGCCGCGTTGCTGGCGTTTTTCCATAGGCTCCGCCCCCCTGACGAGCATCACAAAAATCGAC
GCTCAAGTCAGAGGTGGCGAAACCCGACAGGACTATAAAGATACCAGGCGTTTCCCCCTGGAAGCTCCCT
CGTGCGCTCTCCTGTTCCGACCCTGCCGCTTACCGGATACCTGTCCGCCTTTCTCCCTTCGGGAAGCGTG
GCGCTTTCTCATAGCTCACGCTGTAGGTATCTCAGTTCGGTGTAGGTCGTTCGCTCCAAGCTGGGCTGTG
TGCACGAACCCCCCGTTCAGCCCGACCGCTGCGCCTTATCCGGTAACTATCGTCTTGAGTCCAACCCGGT
AAGACACGACTTATCGCCACTGGCAGCAGCCACTGGTAACAGGATTAGCAGAGCGAGGTATGTAGGCGGT
GCTACAGAGTTCTTGAAGTGGTGGCCTAACTACGGCTACACTAGAAGAACAGTATTTGGTATCTGCGCTC
TGCTGAAGCCAGTTACCTTCGGAAAAAGAGTTGGTAGCTCTTGATCCGGCAAACAAACCACCGCTGGTAG
CGGTGGTTTTTTTGTTTGCAAGCAGCAGATTACGCGCAGAAAAAAAGGATCTCAAGAAGATCCTTTGATC
TTTTCTACGGGGTCTGACGCTCAGTGGAACGAAAACTCACGTTAAGGGATTTTGGTCATGATTACGCCCC
GCCCTGCCACTCATCGCAGTACTGTTGTAATTCATTAAGCATTCTGCCGACATGGAAGCCATCACAAACG
GCATGATGAACCTGAATCGCCAGCGGCATCAGCACCTTGTCGCCTTGCGTATAATATTTGCCCATGGTGA
AAACGGGGGCGAAGAAGTTGTCCATATTGGCCACGTTTAAATCAAAACTGGTGAAACTCACCCAGGGATT
GGCTGAGACGAAAAACATATTCTCAATAAACCCTTTAGGGAAATAGGCCAGGTTTTCACCGTAACACGCC
ACATCTTGCGAATATATGTGTAGAAACTGCCGGAAATCGTCGTGGTATTCACTCCAGAGCGATGAAAACG
TTTCAGTTTGCTCATGGAAAACGGTGTAACAAGGGTGAACACTATCCCATATCACCAGCTCACCGTCTTT
CATTGCCATACGGAACTCCGGATGAGCATTCATCAGGCGGGCAAGAATGTGAATAAAGGCCGGATAAAAC
TTGTGCTTATTTTTCTTTACGGTCTTTAAAAAGGCCGTAATATCCAGCTGAACGGTCTGGTTATAGGTAC
ATTGAGCAACTGACTGAAATGCCTCAAAATGTTCTTTACGATGCCATTGGGATATATCAACGGTGGTATA
TCCAGTGATTTTTTTCTCCATACTCTTCCTTTTTCAATATTATTGAAGCATTTATCAGGGTTATTGTCTC
ATGAGCGGATACATATTTGAATGTATTTAGAAAAATAAACAAATAGGGGTCCCGCGCACATTTCCCCGAA
AAGTGCCACCTGAC
Features (pLannotate 1.2.2; 25 found; start..end, strand, type, name):
     31..83      -  misc_feature   bom (fragment): basis of mobility region from pBR322
    237..616     +  enhancer       CMV enhancer: human cytomegalovirus immediate early enhancer
    617..816     +  promoter       CMV promoter: human cytomegalovirus (CMV) immediate early promoter
    834..1014    +  LTR            5' LTR (truncated): truncated 5' long terminal repeat (LTR) from HIV-1
   1061..1186    +  misc_feature   HIV-1 Ψ: packaging signal of human immunodeficiency virus type 1
   1170..1508    +  CDS            HIV-1 gag (fragment): gag protein from human immunodeficiency virus 1; gag
   1683..1916    +  misc_feature   RRE: The Rev response element (RRE) of HIV-1 allows for Rev-dependent mRNA export from the nucleus to the cytoplasm.
   2293..2393    +  CDS            Rev (fragment): human immunodeficiency virus 1 (HIV-1) Rev protein; rev; enhances nuclear export of unspliced and incompletely spliced viral mRNAs
   2443..2560    +  misc_feature   cPPT/CTS: central polypurine tract and central termination sequence of HIV-1
   2643..3022    +  enhancer       CMV enhancer: human cytomegalovirus immediate early enhancer
   3024..3223    +  promoter       CMV promoter: human cytomegalovirus (CMV) immediate early promoter
   3252..3270    +  promoter       T7 promoter: promoter for bacteriophage T7 RNA polymerase
   3337..3831    +  CDS            RPS10: RS10_HUMAN - Experimental evidence at protein level: Swiss-Prot protein existence level 1. Component of the 40S ribosomal subunit. From Homo sapiens (Human).
   3898..3922    +  CDS            3xFLAG (fragment): three tandem FLAG® epitope tags
   4066..4528    +  misc_feature   IRES: internal ribosome entry site (IRES) of the encephalomyocarditis virus (EMCV)
   4530..5129    +  CDS            PuroR: puromycin N-acetyltransferase; pac from Streptomyces alboniger; confers resistance to puromycin
   5159..5192    +  protein_bind   loxP: Cre-mediated recombination occurs in the 8-bp core sequence (GCATACAT). Cre recombinase
   5225..5248    +  misc_feature   MCS (fragment): pBluescript multiple cloning site
   5248..5836    +  misc_feature   WPRE: woodchuck hepatitis virus posttranscriptional regulatory element
   5837..5856    +  misc_feature   MCS (fragment): pBluescript multiple cloning site
   5858..6358    +  CDS            nef (fragment): NEF_HV1LA - Experimental evidence at protein level: Swiss-Prot protein existence level 1. Extracellular Nef protein targets CD4(+) T-lymphocytes for apoptosis by interacting with CXCR4 surface receptors. From Human immunodeficiency virus type 1 group M subtype B (isolate Lai) (HIV-1).
   6365..6545    +  LTR            5' LTR (truncated): truncated 5' long terminal repeat (LTR) from HIV-1
   6607..7195    -  rep_origin     ori: high-copy-number ColE1/pMB1/pBR322/pUC origin of replication
   7275..7931    -  CDS            cat: CAT_ECOLX - Experimental evidence at protein level: Swiss-Prot protein existence level 1. This enzyme is an effector of chloramphenicol resistance in bacteria. From Escherichia coli. This protein is used as a marker in many commonly used cloning vectors, such as pACYC184.
   7932..8023    -  promoter       AmpR promoter: bla
