[The description below was written by a language model from this plasmid's Addgene catalogue record and pLannotate feature annotations shown in this document.]
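Description:
pLENTI_RPS10_K139R is an 8,064-nt lentiviral transfer plasmid built on the pLenti_C_Myc_DDK_IRES_Puro backbone for expressing a mutant human ribosomal protein S10 (RPS10, a 40S subunit component) in mammalian cells. It is propagated in E. coli through a high-copy ColE1/pUC-type origin and selected with chloramphenicol via a cat gene driven by the bla (AmpR) promoter. The two sequence records, one from repository sequencing and one from the depositor, have the same length and the same set of annotated features and differ only in where numbering starts.

The viral portion begins with a CMV enhancer/promoter fused to a truncated HIV-1 5' LTR, which drives transcription of the genomic RNA in packaging cells. This is followed by the Ψ packaging signal with a gag fragment, the RRE for Rev-dependent nuclear export, and the cPPT/CTS. An internal CMV enhancer/promoter (with a T7 promoter just downstream) transcribes the RPS10 coding sequence, which carries the K139R substitution. The depositor notes an additional K24R change said not to affect function. A FLAG-type epitope fragment is annotated after the insert, consistent with the C-terminal Myc-DDK tag in the backbone name, although a Myc tag is not annotated separately. An EMCV IRES then allows puromycin N-acetyltransferase to be translated from the same transcript, linking puromycin selection of transduced cells to transgene expression. A single loxP site, WPRE (which enhances transcript expression), a nef fragment and a second truncated LTR complete the cassette.

The associated publication concerns ubiquitinated 40S subunits of stalled ribosomes and their rescue by the G3BP1-family–USP10 deubiquitinase complex. This suggests the lysine-to-arginine mutant is used to probe the role of that residue as a modification site, although the record does not state this explicitly.
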