Addgene plasmid #127137: pLENTI_RPS10_K139R
Depositing lab: Thomas Tuschl. Depositing organization: Rockefeller University. Publication: The G3BP1-Family-USP10 Deubiquitinase Complex Rescues Ubiquitinated 40S Subunits of Ribosomes Stalled in Translation from Lysosomal Degradation. Meyer C, Garzia A, Morozov P, Molina H, Tuschl T. Mol Cell. 2020 Mar 19;77(6):1193-1205.e5. doi: 10.1016/j.molcel.2019.12.024. Epub 2020 Jan 24. PubMed 31981475.
Backbone
  Vector backbone: pLenti_C_Myc_DDK_IRES_Puro
  Vector type: Lentiviral
Growth in bacteria
  Bacterial resistance: Chloramphenicol, 25 μg/mL
  Growth temperature: 37°C
  Growth strain: NEB Stable
  Copy number: Unknown
Gene/Insert
  Gene/Insert name: RPS10
  Species: H. sapiens (human)
  Mutation: K139R
  Entrez Gene: RPS10 (a.k.a. DBA9, S10)
  Cloning method: Restriction Enzyme; 5′ cloning site Unknown (unknown if destroyed); 3′ cloning site Unknown (unknown if destroyed)
Terms and licenses: Academic/Nonprofit Terms; Industry Terms: Not Available to Industry
Depositor comments: There is one additional mutation in RPS10- K24R. This point mutation does not affect function.
How to cite: pLENTI_RPS10_K139R was a gift from Thomas Tuschl (Addgene plasmid # 127137 ; http://n2t.net/addgene:127137 ; RRID:Addgene_127137)
